Addgene plasmid #85092: p1G108C-GG
Purpose: Host vector to fuse a gene at the C-terminus of PCNA1 variant (G108C)
Depositing lab: Teruyuki Nagamune. Depositing organization: The University of Tokyo. Publication: Immobilization of a Bacterial Cytochrome P450 Monooxygenase System on a Solid Support. Tan CY, Hirakawa H, Suzuki R, Haga T, Iwata F, Nagamune T. Angew Chem Int Ed Engl. 2016 Oct 26. doi: 10.1002/anie.201608033. PubMed 27781345.
Backbone
  Vector backbone: pET-28b(+)
  Backbone manufacturer: Merck Millipore
  Backbone size w/o insert (bp): 5329
  Total vector size (bp): 6091
  Modifications to backbone: N/A
  Vector type: Bacterial Expression
Growth in bacteria
  Bacterial resistance: Kanamycin, 50 μg/mL
  Growth temperature: 37°C
  Growth strain: DH5alpha
  Copy number: Low Copy
Gene/Insert
  Gene/Insert name: DNA polymerase sliding clamp 1 (alt name: PCNA1)
  Species: Synthetic; Sulfolobus solfataricus P2
  Insert size (bp): 762
  Mutation: changed Glycine 108 to Cysteine
  GenBank ID: WP_009988793.1
  Promoter: T7 promoter
  Tag / fusion protein: His6 tag (N terminal on backbone)
  Cloning method: Restriction Enzyme; 5′ cloning site NdeI (not destroyed); 3′ cloning site BamHI (not destroyed)
  Sequencing primers: 5′ T7; 3′ T7 Terminal
Terms and licenses: Academic/Nonprofit Terms; Industry Terms: Not Available to Industry
Depositor comments: The PCNA1 gene was subcloned from a synthetic gene whose codons are optimized for E. coli expression.
How to cite: p1G108C-GG was a gift from Teruyuki Nagamune (Addgene plasmid # 85092 ; http://n2t.net/addgene:85092 ; RRID:Addgene_85092)
