[The description below was written by a language model from this plasmid's Addgene catalogue record and pLannotate feature annotations shown in this document.]
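Description:
p1G108C-GG is a bacterial expression plasmid built on the pET-28b(+) backbone, designed as a host vector into which a gene of interest can be cloned so that its product is fused to the C-terminus of a cysteine-substituted PCNA1 subunit. It is selected with kanamycin (KanR, aminoglycoside phosphotransferase) and replicates from a ColE1/pBR322-type origin accompanied by bom and the rop gene, consistent with its listing as low copy. An f1 origin is also present. The tetracycline-resistance and AmpR promoter annotations are only short fragments of backbone sequence rather than functional markers.

The payload is a 762 bp insert encoding DNA polymerase sliding clamp 1 (PCNA1) of Sulfolobus (Saccharolobus) solfataricus P2, taken from a synthetic gene codon-optimised for E. coli and carrying a glycine-to-cysteine change at position 108. It sits between NdeI and BamHI sites, both retained, so the BamHI side and downstream polylinker remain available for adding a fusion partner. Expression is driven by the T7 promoter with an adjacent lac operator and the T7 gene 10 ribosome binding site. The plasmid-borne lacI allows IPTG-inducible expression in hosts supplying T7 RNA polymerase, and a T7 terminator closes the unit. The backbone contributes an N-terminal His6 tag followed by a thrombin cleavage site. A further His-tag fragment is annotated downstream of the insert, but the record does not say whether it is in frame.

In its native context PCNA1 is one subunit of a heterotrimeric sliding clamp. The associated publication concerns immobilising a bacterial cytochrome P450 monooxygenase system on a solid support, suggesting that PCNA1 fusions serve as an assembly scaffold. The specific role of the introduced cysteine is not stated in the record.
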