Features (pLannotate 1.2.2; 21 found; start..end, strand, type, name):
     12..467     +  rep_origin     f1 ori (sequence partly withheld): f1 bacteriophage origin of replication; arrow indicates direction of (+) strand synthesis
    494..551     +  promoter       AmpR promoter (fragment): bla
    560..1375    -  CDS            KanR: aminoglycoside phosphotransferase; aph(3')-Ia; confers resistance to kanamycin in bacteria or G418 (Geneticin®) in eukaryotes
   1497..2085    +  rep_origin     ori: high-copy-number ColE1/pMB1/pBR322/pUC origin of replication
   2271..2413    -  misc_feature   bom: basis of mobility region from pBR322
   2515..2706    -  CDS            rop: Rop protein, which maintains plasmids at low copy number; rop
   2723..3103    +  CDS            YPB1_ECOLX: Protein predicted: Swiss-Prot protein existence level 4. From Escherichia coli.
   3175..3466    -  CDS            TcR (fragment): tetracycline efflux protein; tet; confers resistance to tetracycline
   3481..3502    -  protein_bind   CAP binding site: CAP binding activates transcription in the presence of cAMP. E. coli catabolite activator protein
   3515..4597    -  CDS            lacI: lac repressor; lacI; The lac repressor binds to the lac operator to inhibit transcription in E. coli. This inhibition can be relieved by adding lactose or isopropyl-β-D-thiogalactopyranoside (IPTG).
   4598..4675    -  promoter       lacI promoter: lacI
   4683..4962    -  CDS            TcR (fragment): tetracycline efflux protein; tet; confers resistance to tetracycline
   4984..5002    +  promoter       T7 promoter: promoter for bacteriophage T7 RNA polymerase
   5003..5027    +  protein_bind   lac operator: The lac repressor binds to the lac operator to inhibit transcription in E. coli. This inhibition can be relieved by adding lactose or isopropyl-β-D-thiogalactopyranoside (IPTG). lac repressor encoded by lacI
   5042..5064    +  RBS            RBS: efficient ribosome binding site from bacteriophage T7 gene 10 (Olins and Rangwala, 1989)
   5083..5099    +  CDS            capTEV™ (fragment): composite tag for in vivo biotinylation, TEV protease cleavage, and 6xHis tagging
   5110..5127    +  CDS            thrombin site: thrombin recognition and cleavage site
   5131..5877    +  CDS            pcn1: PCNA1_SACS2 - Also known as pcnA-like. Experimental evidence at protein level: Swiss-Prot protein existence level 1. One of the sliding clamp subunits that acts as a moving platform for DNA processing. Responsible for tethering the catalytic subunit of DNA polymerase to DNA during high-speed replication. Heterotrimer stimulates the Holliday junction resolvase Hjc. DNA polymerase I, DNA ligase and the flap endonuclease may be constitutively associated with the PCNA heterotrimer forming a scanning complex able to couple DNA synthesis and Okazaki fragment maturation. From Saccharolobus solfataric
   5935..5952    +  CDS            9xHis (fragment): 9xHis affinity tag
   5962..6011    +  CDS            SET1 (fragment): solubility-enhancement tag derived from T7 phage gene 10B
   6019..6066    +  terminator     T7 terminator: transcription terminator for bacteriophage T7 RNA polymerase
>Addgene plasmid #85092 | p1G108C-GG | depositor full sequence | sequence record 164470 | p1G108C-GG sequence 6091 bps
TGGCGAATGGG
[124 nt withheld, positions 12-135]
C
[91 nt withheld, positions 137-227]
A
[49 nt withheld, positions 229-277]
CCTTTGACGTTGGAGTCCACGTTCTTT
[37 nt withheld, positions 305-341]
ACCCTATCTCGGTCTATTCTTTTGATTTATAAGGGATTTTGCCGATTTCGGCCTATTGGTTAAAAAATGA
GCTGATTTAACAAAAATTTAACGCGAATTTTAACAAAATATTAACGTTTACAATTTCAGGTGGCACTTTT
CGGGGAAATGTGCGCGGAACCCCTATTTGTTTATTTTTCTAAATACATTCAAATATGTATCCGCTCATGA
ATTAATTCTTAGAAAAACTCATCGAGCATCAAATGAAACTGCAATTTATTCATATCAGGATTATCAATAC
CATATTTTTGAAAAAGCCGTTTCTGTAATGAAGGAGAAAACTCACCGAGGCAGTTCCATAGGATGGCAAG
ATCCTGGTATCGGTCTGCGATTCCGACTCGTCCAACATCAATACAACCTATTAATTTCCCCTCGTCAAAA
ATAAGGTTATCAAGTGAGAAATCACCATGAGTGACGACTGAATCCGGTGAGAATGGCAAAAGTTTATGCA
TTTCTTTCCAGACTTGTTCAACAGGCCAGCCATTACGCTCGTCATCAAAATCACTCGCATCAACCAAACC
GTTATTCATTCGTGATTGCGCCTGAGCGAGACGAAATACGCGATCGCTGTTAAAAGGACAATTACAAACA
GGAATCGAATGCAACCGGCGCAGGAACACTGCCAGCGCATCAACAATATTTTCACCTGAATCAGGATATT
CTTCTAATACCTGGAATGCTGTTTTCCCGGGGATCGCAGTGGTGAGTAACCATGCATCATCAGGAGTACG
GATAAAATGCTTGATGGTCGGAAGAGGCATAAATTCCGTCAGCCAGTTTAGTCTGACCATCTCATCTGTA
ACATCATTGGCAACGCTACCTTTGCCATGTTTCAGAAACAACTCTGGCGCATCGGGCTTCCCATACAATC
GATAGATTGTCGCACCTGATTGCCCGACATTATCGCGAGCCCATTTATACCCATATAAATCAGCATCCAT
GTTGGAATTTAATCGCGGCCTAGAGCAAGACGTTTCCCGTTGAATATGGCTCATAACACCCCTTGTATTA
CTGTTTATGTAAGCAGACAGTTTTATTGTTCATGACCAAAATCCCTTAACGTGAGTTTTCGTTCCACTGA
GCGTCAGACCCCGTAGAAAAGATCAAAGGATCTTCTTGAGATCCTTTTTTTCTGCGCGTAATCTGCTGCT
TGCAAACAAAAAAACCACCGCTACCAGCGGTGGTTTGTTTGCCGGATCAAGAGCTACCAACTCTTTTTCC
GAAGGTAACTGGCTTCAGCAGAGCGCAGATACCAAATACTGTCCTTCTAGTGTAGCCGTAGTTAGGCCAC
CACTTCAAGAACTCTGTAGCACCGCCTACATACCTCGCTCTGCTAATCCTGTTACCAGTGGCTGCTGCCA
GTGGCGATAAGTCGTGTCTTACCGGGTTGGACTCAAGACGATAGTTACCGGATAAGGCGCAGCGGTCGGG
CTGAACGGGGGGTTCGTGCACACAGCCCAGCTTGGAGCGAACGACCTACACCGAACTGAGATACCTACAG
CGTGAGCTATGAGAAAGCGCCACGCTTCCCGAAGGGAGAAAGGCGGACAGGTATCCGGTAAGCGGCAGGG
TCGGAACAGGAGAGCGCACGAGGGAGCTTCCAGGGGGAAACGCCTGGTATCTTTATAGTCCTGTCGGGTT
TCGCCACCTCTGACTTGAGCGTCGATTTTTGTGATGCTCGTCAGGGGGGCGGAGCCTATGGAAAAACGCC
AGCAACGCGGCCTTTTTACGGTTCCTGGCCTTTTGCTGGCCTTTTGCTCACATGTTCTTTCCTGCGTTAT
CCCCTGATTCTGTGGATAACCGTATTACCGCCTTTGAGTGAGCTGATACCGCTCGCCGCAGCCGAACGAC
CGAGCGCAGCGAGTCAGTGAGCGAGGAAGCGGAAGAGCGCCTGATGCGGTATTTTCTCCTTACGCATCTG
TGCGGTATTTCACACCGCATATATGGTGCACTCTCAGTACAATCTGCTCTGATGCCGCATAGTTAAGCCA
GTATACACTCCGCTATCGCTACGTGACTGGGTCATGGCTGCGCCCCGACACCCGCCAACACCCGCTGACG
CGCCCTGACGGGCTTGTCTGCTCCCGGCATCCGCTTACAGACAAGCTGTGACCGTCTCCGGGAGCTGCAT
GTGTCAGAGGTTTTCACCGTCATCACCGAAACGCGCGAGGCAGCTGCGGTAAAGCTCATCAGCGTGGTCG
TGAAGCGATTCACAGATGTCTGCCTGTTCATCCGCGTCCAGCTCGTTGAGTTTCTCCAGAAGCGTTAATG
TCTGGCTTCTGATAAAGCGGGCCATGTTAAGGGCGGTTTTTTCCTGTTTGGTCACTGATGCCTCCGTGTA
AGGGGGATTTCTGTTCATGGGGGTAATGATACCGATGAAACGAGAGAGGATGCTCACGATACGGGTTACT
GATGATGAACATGCCCGGTTACTGGAACGTTGTGAGGGTAAACAACTGGCGGTATGGATGCGGCGGGACC
AGAGAAAAATCACTCAGGGTCAATGCCAGCGCTTCGTTAATACAGATGTAGGTGTTCCACAGGGTAGCCA
GCAGCATCCTGCGATGCAGATCCGGAACATAATGGTGCAGGGCGCTGACTTCCGCGTTTCCAGACTTTAC
GAAACACGGAAACCGAAGACCATTCATGTTGTTGCTCAGGTCGCAGACGTTTTGCAGCAGCAGTCGCTTC
ACGTTCGCTCGCGTATCGGTGATTCATTCTGCTAACCAGTAAGGCAACCCCGCCAGCCTAGCCGGGTCCT
CAACGACAGGAGCACGATCATGCGCACCCGTGGGGCCGCCATGCCGGCGATAATGGCCTGCTTCTCGCCG
AAACGTTTGGTGGCGGGACCAGTGACGAAGGCTTGAGCGAGGGCGTGCAAGATTCCGAATACCGCAAGCG
ACAGGCCGATCATCGTCGCGCTCCAGCGAAAGCGGTCCTCGCCGAAAATGACCCAGAGCGCTGCCGGCAC
CTGTCCTACGAGTTGCATGATAAAGAAGACAGTCATAAGTGCGGCGACGATAGTCATGCCCCGCGCCCAC
CGGAAGGAGCTGACTGGGTTGAAGGCTCTCAAGGGCATCGGTCGAGATCCCGGTGCCTAATGAGTGAGCT
AACTTACATTAATTGCGTTGCGCTCACTGCCCGCTTTCCAGTCGGGAAACCTGTCGTGCCAGCTGCATTA
ATGAATCGGCCAACGCGCGGGGAGAGGCGGTTTGCGTATTGGGCGCCAGGGTGGTTTTTCTTTTCACCAG
TGAGACGGGCAACAGCTGATTGCCCTTCACCGCCTGGCCCTGAGAGAGTTGCAGCAAGCGGTCCACGCTG
GTTTGCCCCAGCAGGCGAAAATCCTGTTTGATGGTGGTTAACGGCGGGATATAACATGAGCTGTCTTCGG
TATCGTCGTATCCCACTACCGAGATATCCGCACCAACGCGCAGCCCGGACTCGGTAATGGCGCGCATTGC
GCCCAGCGCCATCTGATCGTTGGCAACCAGCATCGCAGTGGGAACGATGCCCTCATTCAGCATTTGCATG
GTTTGTTGAAAACCGGACATGGCACTCCAGTCGCCTTCCCGTTCCGCTATCGGCTGAATTTGATTGCGAG
TGAGATATTTATGCCAGCCAGCCAGACGCAGACGCGCCGAGACAGAACTTAATGGGCCCGCTAACAGCGC
GATTTGCTGGTGACCCAATGCGACCAGATGCTCCACGCCCAGTCGCGTACCGTCTTCATGGGAGAAAATA
ATACTGTTGATGGGTGTCTGGTCAGAGACATCAAGAAATAACGCCGGAACATTAGTGCAGGCAGCTTCCA
CAGCAATGGCATCCTGGTCATCCAGCGGATAGTTAATGATCAGCCCACTGACGCGTTGCGCGAGAAGATT
GTGCACCGCCGCTTTACAGGCTTCGACGCCGCTTCGTTCTACCATCGACACCACCACGCTGGCACCCAGT
TGATCGGCGCGAGATTTAATCGCCGCGACAATTTGCGACGGCGCGTGCAGGGCCAGACTGGAGGTGGCAA
CGCCAATCAGCAACGACTGTTTGCCCGCCAGTTGTTGTGCCACGCGGTTGGGAATGTAATTCAGCTCCGC
CATCGCCGCTTCCACTTTTTCCCGCGTTTTCGCAGAAACGTGGCTGGCCTGGTTCACCACGCGGGAAACG
GTCTGATAAGAGACACCGGCATACTCTGCGACATCGTATAACGTTACTGGTTTCACATTCACCACCCTGA
ATTGACTCTCTTCCGGGCGCTATCATGCCATACCGCGAAAGGTTTTGCGCCATTCGATGGTGTCCGGGAT
CTCGACGCTCTCCCTTATGCGACTCCTGCATTAGGAAGCAGCCCAGTAGTAGGTTGAGGCCGTTGAGCAC
CGCCGCCGCAAGGAATGGTGCATGCAAGGAGATGGCGCCCAACAGTCCCCCGGCCACGGGGCCTGCCACC
ATACCCACGCCGAAACAAGCGCTCATGAGCCCGAAGTGGCGAGCCCGATCTTCCCCATCGGTGATGTCGG
CGATATAGGCGCCAGCAACCGCACCTGTGGCGCCGGTGATGCCGGCCACGATGCGTCCGGCGTAGAGGAT
CGAGATCTCGATCCCGCGAAATTAATACGACTCACTATAGGGGAATTGTGAGCGGATAACAATTCCCCTC
TAGAAATAATTTTGTTTAACTTTAAGAAGGAGATATACCATGGGCAGCAGCCATCATCATCATCATCACA
GCAGCGGCCTGGTGCCGCGCGGCAGCCATATGTTTAAAATTGTGTATCCGAACGCCAAAGATTTCTTTAG
CTTCATCAACAGCATTACCAACGTTACGGATTCTATCATCCTGAACTTCACCGAAGATGGCATCTTCAGT
CGTCATCTGACGGAAGATAAAGTGCTGATGGCAATCATGCGCATTCCGAAAGATGTTCTGTCTGAATACA
GTATTGATAGCCCGACCTCTGTGAAACTGGATGTGAGCTCTGTGAAGAAAATTCTGAGCAAAGCAAGTAG
CAAAAAAGCGACGATTGAACTGACCGAAACGGATTCTGGCCTGAAAATCATCATCCGTGATGAAAAATCT
TGCGCCAAAAGTACCATCTACATCAAAGCAGAAAAAGGCCAGGTTGAACAGCTGACGGAACCGAAAGTGA
ACCTGGCCGTTAATTTTACCACGGATGAAAGCGTGCTGAACGTTATCGCGGCCGATGTGACCCTGGTTGG
TGAAGAAATGCGTATCAGCACGGAAGAAGATAAAATCAAAATTGAAGCGGGCGAAGAAGGTAAACGCTAT
GTGGCCTTTCTGATGAAAGATAAACCGCTGAAAGAACTGAGCATCGATACCTCTGCCTCTAGTAGCTACA
GCGCAGAAATGTTCAAAGATGCGGTGAAAGGCCTGCGTGGTTTTAGTGCGCCGACGATGGTGTCTTTCGG
TGAAAATCTGCCGATGAAAATTGATGTGGAAGCAGTTAGCGGCGGTCACATGATCTTCTGGATTGCGCCG
CGCCTGGGAGTGAGACCGGATCCGAATTCGAGCTCCGTCGACAAGCTTGCGGCCGCACTCGAGCACCACC
ACCACCACCACTGAGATCCGGCTGCTAACAAAGCCCGAAAGGAAGCTGAGTTGGCTGCTGCCACCGCTGA
GCAATAACTAGCATAACCCCTTGGGGCCTCTAAACGGGTCTTGAGGGGTTTTTTGCTGAAAGGAGGAACT
ATATCCGGAT
