>Addgene plasmid #85092 | p1G108C-GG | addgene partial sequence | sequence record 167126 | T7 5'-TAATACGACTCACTATAGGG-3'
ATTCCCCTCTAGAAATAATTTTGTTTAACTTTAAGAAGGAGATATACCATGGGCAGCAGCCATCATCATC
ATCATCACAGCAGCGGCCTGGTGCCGCGCGGCAGCCATATGTTTAAAATTGTGTATCCGAACGCCAAAGA
TTTCTTTAGCTTCATCAACAGCATTACCAACGTTACGGATTCTATCATCCTGAACTTCACCGAAGATGGC
ATCTTCAGTCGTCATCTGACGGAAGATAAAGTGCTGATGGCAATCATGCGCATTCCGAAAGATGTTCTGT
CTGAATACAGTATTGATAGCCCGACCTCTGTGAAACTGGATGTGAGCTCTGTGAAGAAAATTCTGAGCAA
AGCAAGTAGCAAAAAAGCGACGATTGAACTGACCGAAACGGATTCTGGCCTGAAAATCATCATCCGTGAT
GAAAAATCTTGCGCCAAAAGTACCATCTACATCAAAGCAGAAAAAGGCCAGGTTGAACAGCTGACGGAAC
CGAAAGTGAACCTGGCCGTTAATTTTACCACGGATGAAAGCGTGCTGAACGTTATCGCGGCCGATGTGAC
CCTGGTTGGTGAAGAAATGCGTATCAGCACGGAAGAAGATAAAATCAAAATTGAAGCGGGCGAAGAAGGT
AAACGCTATGTGGCCTTTCTGATGAAAGATAAACCGCTGAAAGAACTGAGCATCGATACCTCTGCCTCTA
GTAGCTACAGCGCAGAAATGTTCAAAGATGCGGTGAAAGGCCTGCGTGGTTTTAGTGCGCCGACGATGGT
GTCTTTCGGTGAAAATCTGCCGATGAAAATTGATGTGGAAGCAGTTAGCGGCGGTCACATGATCTTCTGG
ATTGCGCCGCGCCTGGGAGTGAGACCGGATCCGAATTCGAGCTCCGTCGACAAGCTTGCGGCCGCACTCG
AGCACCACCACCACCACCACTGAGATCCGGCTGCTAACAAAGCCCGAAAGGAAGCTGAGTTGGCTGCTGC
CACCGCTGAGCAATAACTAGCATAACCCCTTGGGGCCTCTAAACGGGTCTTGAGGGGTTTTTTGCTG
