>Addgene plasmid #85092 | p1G108C-GG | addgene partial sequence | sequence record 167128 | T7term 5'-GCTAGTTATTGCTCAGCGG-3'
CTTCCTTTCGGGCTTTGTTAGCAGCCGGATCTCAGTGGTGGTGGTGGTGGTGCTCGAGTGCGGCCGCAAG
CTTGTCGACGGAGCTCGAATTCGGATCCGGTCTCACTCCCAGGCGCGGCGCAATCCAGAAGATCATGTGA
CCGCCGCTAACTGCTTCCACATCAATTTTCATCGGCAGATTTTCACCGAAAGACACCATCGTCGGCGCAC
TAAAACCACGCAGGCCTTTCACCGCATCTTTGAACATTTCTGCGCTGTAGCTACTAGAGGCAGAGGTATC
GATGCTCAGTTCTTTCAGCGGTTTATCTTTCATCAGAAAGGCCACATAGCGTTTACCTTCTTCGCCCGCT
TCAATTTTGATTTTATCTTCTTCCGTGCTGATACGCATTTCTTCACCAACCAGGGTCACATCGGCCGCGA
TAACGTTCAGCACGCTTTCATCCGTGGTAAAATTAACGGCCAGGTTCACTTTCGGTTCCGTCAGCTGTTC
AACCTGGCCTTTTTCTGCTTTGATGTAGATGGTACTTTTGGCGCAAGATTTTTCATCACGGATGATGATT
TTCAGGCCAGAATCCGTTTCGGTCAGTTCAATCGTCGCTTTTTTGCTACTTGCTTTGCTCAGAATTTTCT
TCACAGAGCTCACATCCAGTTTCACAGAGGTCGGGCTATCAATACTGTATTCAGACAGAACATCTTTCGG
AATGCGCATGATTGCCATCAGCACTTTATCTTCCGTCAGATGACGACTGAAGATGCCATCTTCGGTGAAG
TTCAGGATGATAGAATCCGTAACGTTGGTAATGCTGTTGATGAAGCTAAAGAAATCTTTGGCGTTCGGAT
ACACAATTTTAAACATATGGCTGCCGCGCGGCACCAGGCCGCTGCTGTGATGATGATGATGATGGCTGCT
GCCCATGGTATATCTCCTTCTTAAAGTTAAACAAAATTATTTCTAGAGGGGAATTGTTATCCGCTCACAA
TTCCCCTATAGTGAGTCGTATTAATTTCGCGGGATCGAGATCTCGATCCTCTACGCCGGACGCAT
